>Addgene plasmid #126999 | pJUMP19-J23106_P | addgene full sequence | sequence record 248154 | Addgene NGS Result
TTAATTAAGGAGTTTTGCAGGTGCACCTGCTTTTCGCTGAATTCGCGGCCGCTTCTAGAGGGTCTGCGAT
GTTTGGTCTCTGGAGTTTACGGCTAGCTCAGTCCTAGGTATAGTGCTAGCTACTTGAGACCTTTCATCGC
GACCTACTAGTAGCGGCCGCTGCAGGGAGTAACTTCTGACTGAGTTGCATACTTGTTTAACTTTAAGAAG
GAGATATACAATGGTAGCCCGTAAAGGAGAAGAACTTTTCACTGGAGTTGTCCCAATTCTTGTTGAATTA
GATGGTGATGTTAATGGGCACAAATTTTCTGTCAGTGGAGAGGGTGAAGGTGATGCAACATACGGAAAAC
TTACCCTTAAATTTATTTGCACTACTGGAAAACTACCTGTTCCATGGCCAACACTTGTCACTACTTTCGG
TTATGGTGTTCAATGCTTTGCGAGATACCCAGATCATATGAAACAGCATGACTTTTTCAAGAGTGCCATG
CCCGAAGGTTATGTACAGGAAAGAACTATATTTTTCAAAGATGACGGGAACTACAAGACACGTGCTGAAG
TCAAGTTTGAAGGTGATACCCTTGTTAATAGAATCGAGTTAAAAGGTATTGATTTTAAAGAAGATGGAAA
CATTCTTGGACACAAATTGGAATACAACTATAACTCACACAATGTATACATCATGGCAGACAAACAAAAG
AATGGAATCAAAGTTAACTTCAAAATTAGACACAACATTGAAGATGGAAGCGTTCAACTAGCAGACCATT
ATCAACAAAATACTCCAATTGGCGATGGCCCTGTCCTTTTACCAGACAACCATTACCTGTCCACACAATC
TGCCCTTTCGAAAGATCCCAACGAAAAGAGAGATCACATGGTCCTTCTTGAGTTTGTAACAGCTGCTGGG
ATTACACATGGCATGGATGAACTATACAAAGGTTCGTAACTTCTGACTGAGTTGCACGCTCTAGTCTTGG
ACTCCTGTTGATAGATCCAGTAATGACCTCAGAACTCCATCTGGATTTGTTCAGAACGCTCGGTTGCCGC
CGGGCGTTTTTTATTGGTGAGAATCCAGGGGTCCCCAATAATTACGATTTAAATTAGTAGCCCGCCTAAT
GAGCGGGCTTTTTTTTAATTCCCCTATTTGTTTATTTTTCTAAATACATTCAAATATGTATCCGCTCATG
AGACAATAACCCTGATAAATGCTTCAATAATATTGAAAAAGGAAGAGTATGAGCATTCAGCATTTTCGTG
TGGCGCTGATTCCGTTTTTTGCGGCGTTTTGCCTGCCGGTGTTTGCGCATCCGGAAACCCTGGTGAAAGT
GAAAGATGCGGAAGATCAACTGGGTGCGCGCGTGGGCTATATTGAACTGGATCTGAACAGCGGCAAAATT
CTGGAATCTTTTCGTCCGGAAGAACGTTTTCCGATGATGAGCACCTTTAAAGTGCTGCTGTGCGGTGCGG
TTCTGAGCCGTGTGGATGCGGGCCAGGAACAACTGGGCCGTCGTATTCATTATAGCCAGAACGATCTGGT
GGAATATAGCCCGGTGACCGAAAAACATCTGACCGATGGCATGACCGTGCGTGAACTGTGCAGCGCGGCG
ATTACCATGAGCGATAACACCGCGGCGAACCTGCTGCTGACGACCATTGGCGGTCCGAAAGAACTGACCG
CGTTTCTGCATAACATGGGCGATCATGTGACCCGTCTGGATCGTTGGGAACCGGAACTGAACGAAGCGAT
TCCGAACGATGAACGTGATACCACCATGCCGGCAGCAATGGCGACCACCCTGCGTAAACTGCTGACGGGT
GAGCTGCTGACCCTGGCAAGCCGCCAGCAACTGATTGATTGGATGGAAGCGGATAAAGTGGCGGGTCCGC
TGCTGCGTAGCGCGCTGCCGGCTGGCTGGTTTATTGCGGATAAAAGCGGTGCGGGCGAACGTGGCAGCCG
TGGCATTATTGCGGCGCTGGGCCCGGATGGTAAACCGAGCCGTATTGTGGTGATTTATACCACCGGCAGC
CAGGCGACGATGGATGAACGTAACCGTCAGATTGCGGAAATTGGCGCGAGCCTGATTAAACATTGGTAAA
CCGATACAATTAAAGGCTCCTTTTGGAGCCTTTTTTTTTGGACGACCCTTGTCCTTTTCCGCTGCATAAC
CCTGCTTCGGGGTCATTATAGCGATTTTTTCGGTATATCCATCCTTTTTCGCACGATATACAGGATTTTG
CCAAAGGGTTCGTGTAGACTTTCCTTGGTGTATCCAACGGCGTCAGCCGGGCAGGATAGGTGAAGTAGGC
CCACCCGCGAGCGGGTGTTCCTTCTTCACTGTCCCTTATTCGCACCTGGCGGTGCTCAACGGGAATCCTG
CTCTGCGAGGCTGGCCGTAGGCCGGCCCCGTAGAAAAGATCAAAGGATCTTCTTGAGATCCTTTTTTTCT
GCGCGTAATCTGCTGCTTGCAAACAAAAAAACCACCGCTACCAGCGGTGGTTTGTTTGCCGGATCAAGAG
CTACCAACTCTTTTTCCGAAGGTAACTGGCTTCAGCAGAGCGCAGATACCAAATACTGTCCTTCTAGTGT
AGCCGTAGTTAGGCCACCACTTCAAGAACTCTGTAGCACCGCCTACATACCTCGCTCTGCTAATCCTGTT
ACCAGTGGCTGCTGCCAGTGGCGATAAGTCGTGTCTTACCGGGTTGGACTCAAGACGATAGTTACCGGAT
AAGGCGCAGCGGTCGGGCTGAACGGGGGGTTCGTGCACACAGCCCAGCTTGGAGCGAACGACCTACACCG
AACTGAGATACCTACAGCGTGAGCTATGAGAAAGCGCCACGCTTCCCGAAGGGAGAAAGGCGGACAGGTA
TCCGGTAAGCGGCAGGGTCGGAACAGGAGAGCGCACGAGGGAGCTTCCAGGGGGAAACGCCTGGTATCTT
TATAGTCCTGTCGGGTTTCGCCACCTCTGACTTGAGCGTCGATTTTTGTGATGCTCGTCAGGGGGGCGGA
GCCTATGGAAAAACGCCAGCAACGCGGCCTTTTTACGGTTCCTGGCCTTTTGCTGGCCTTTTGCTCACAT
GTTCTTTCCTGCGTTATCCCCTGATTCTGTGGATAACCGTATTACCGCCTTTGAGTGAGCTGATACCGCT
CGCCGCAGCCGAACGACCGAGCGCAGCGAGTCAGTGAGCGAGGAAGCGGAAGAGCGCCTGATGCGGTATT
TTCTCCTTACGCATCTGTGCGGTATTTCACACCGCATATGGTGCACTCTCAGTACAATCTGCTCTGATGC
CGCATAGTTAAGCCAGTATACACTCCGCTATCGCTACGTGACTGGGTCATGGCTGCGCCCCGACACCCGC
CAACACCCGCTGACGCGCCCTGACGGGCTTGTCTGCTCCCGGCATCCGCTTACAGACAAGCTGTGACAGT
CTCCGGGAGCTGCATGTGTCAGAGGTTTTCACCGTCATCACCGAAACGCGCGAGGCAGCTGCGGTAAAGC
TCATCAGCGTGGTCGTGCAGCGATTCACAGATGTCTGCCTGTTCATCCGCGTCCAGCTCGTTGAGTTTCT
CCAGAAGCGTTAATGTCTGGCTTCTGATAAAGCGGGCCATGTTAAGGGCGGTTTTTTCCTGTTTGGTCAC
TGATGCCTCCGTGTAAGGGGGATTTCTGTTCATGGGGGTAATGATACCGATGAAACGAGAGAGGATGCTC
ACGATACGGGTTACTGATGATGAACATGCCCGGTTACTGGAACGTTGTGAGGGTAAACAACTGGCGGTAT
GGATGCGGCGGGGGCGCGCCCAGCTGTCTAGGGCGGCGGATTTGTCCTACTCAGGAGAGCGTTCACCGAC
AAACAACAGATAAAACGAAAGGCCCAGTCTTTCGACTGAGCCTTTCGTTTTATTTGATGCCT
Features (pLannotate 1.2.2; 15 found; start..end, strand, type, name):
     39..60      +  misc_feature   BioBrick prefix: BioBrick prefix for parts that do not start with "ATG"
     92..120     +  promoter       J23119 promoter (fragment): bacterial promoter (Registry of Standard Biological Parts BBa J23119)
    145..165     +  misc_feature   BioBrick suffix: universal suffix for all parts
    193..213     +  RBS            RBS: efficient ribosome binding site from bacteriophage T7 gene 10 (Olins and Rangwala, 1989)
    221..940     +  CDS            yEGFP: yEGFP is a fluorescent protein published in 1997.
    980..1074    +  terminator     lambda t0 terminator: transcription terminator from phage lambda
   1147..1238    +  promoter       AmpR promoter: bla
   1239..2096    +  CDS            bla: BLAT_ECOLX - Experimental evidence at protein level: Swiss-Prot protein existence level 1. TEM-type are the most prevalent beta-lactamases in enterobacteria; they hydrolyze the beta-lactam bond in susceptible beta-lactam antibiotics, thus conferring resistance to penicillins and cephalosporins. TEM-3 and TEM-4 are capable of hydrolyzing cefotaxime and ceftazidime. TEM-5 is capable of hydrolyzing ceftazidime. TEM-6 is capable of hydrolyzing ceftazidime and aztreonam. TEM-8/CAZ-2, TEM- 16/CAZ-7 and TEM-24/CAZ-6 are markedly active against ceftazidime. IRT- 4 shows resistance to beta-lactamase in
   2103..2142    +  terminator     fd terminator: central terminator from bacteriophage fd (Otsuka and Kunisawa, 1982)
   2289..2397    +  oriT           oriT: incP origin of transfer
   2433..3021    +  rep_origin     ori: high-copy-number ColE1/pMB1/pBR322/pUC origin of replication
   3207..3347    -  misc_feature   bom: basis of mobility region from pBR322
   3449..3640    -  CDS            rop: Rop protein, which maintains plasmids at low copy number; rop
   3681..3791    +  CDS            mbeC (fragment): MBEC_ECOLX - Experimental evidence at protein level: Swiss-Prot protein existence level 1. Required for efficient mobilization of ColE1 plasmid and is thus essential to promote the specific transfer of the plasmid during conjugation. Probably functions by inducing DNA bending, helping the MbeA relaxase to melt the DNA around the nic site and cleave the phosphodiester bond. Binds specifically double-stranded DNA (dsDNA) containing the ColE1 oriT but does not recognize the inverted repeat (IR). From Escherichia coli.
   3820..3906    -  terminator     rrnB T1 terminator: Escherichia coli rrnB; transcription terminator T1 from the E. coli rrnB gene
