[The description below was written by a language model from this plasmid's Addgene catalogue record and pLannotate feature annotations shown in this document.]
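Description:
pJUMP19-J23106_P is a basic-part plasmid from the Joint Universal Modular Plasmids (JUMP) platform, a SEVA-derived vector system for modular bacterial synthetic biology. It is built on the pJUMP19-Pac backbone and stores a single synthetic part: the constitutive bacterial promoter J23106, held in the "P" (promoter) position of the assembly standard. According to the depositor, the part was sub-domesticated from the CIDAR MoClo toolkit. The automated annotation labels the roughly 30 nt promoter region as a fragment of J23119. This most likely reflects how similar the members of that Anderson promoter family are to one another, not a different insert. BioBrick prefix and suffix sequences flank the part.

Propagation in E. coli relies on a ColE1/pMB1-type origin accompanied by the rop gene and the bom region, which fits the catalogue's description of the plasmid as low copy. Selection is by ampicillin through a TEM beta-lactamase gene expressed from its own promoter and followed by an fd terminator. An incP origin of transfer, typical of SEVA architecture, would permit conjugative mobilisation when transfer functions are supplied in trans. A short mbeC fragment is also detected next to the origin region.

Immediately downstream of the promoter part, the feature table shows a T7 gene 10 ribosome binding site, a GFP-family coding sequence (annotated as yEGFP) and a lambda t0 terminator. An rrnB T1 terminator lies upstream and insulates the cloning region. This layout suggests that the stored promoter could drive a fluorescent readout, although the record does not state that purpose. The plasmid's stated role is to act as a source of a constitutive promoter for hierarchical assembly of bacterial transcription units.
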