Addgene plasmid #126999: pJUMP19-J23106_P
Purpose: Basic Part P- Promoter (constitutive); J23106.
Depositing lab: Chris French. Depositing organization: University of Edinburgh. Publication: Joint universal modular plasmids (JUMP): a flexible vector platform for synthetic biology. Valenzuela-Ortega M, French C. Synth Biol (Oxf). 2021 Feb 2;6(1):ysab003. doi: 10.1093/synbio/ysab003. eCollection 2021. PubMed 33623824.
Backbone
  Vector backbone: pJUMP19-Pac
  Backbone manufacturer: Backbone derived from SEVA.
  Vector type: Bacterial Expression, Synthetic Biology
Growth in bacteria
  Bacterial resistance: Ampicillin, 100 μg/mL
  Growth temperature: 37°C
  Growth strain: JM109
  Copy number: Low Copy
Gene/Insert
  Gene/Insert name: Part J23106_P
  Species: Synthetic
  Mutation: None
  Cloning method: Restriction Enzyme; 5′ cloning site Unknown (unknown if destroyed)
Terms and licenses: Academic/Nonprofit Terms; Industry Terms: Not Available to Industry
Depositor comments: Part sub-domesticated from CIDAR MoClo toolkit (PMID: 26479688) Please visit https://www.biorxiv.org/content/10.1101/799585v1 for bioRxiv preprint.
How to cite: pJUMP19-J23106_P was a gift from Chris French (Addgene plasmid # 126999 ; http://n2t.net/addgene:126999 ; RRID:Addgene_126999)
